>Addgene plasmid #45386 | TRS6E1b-luc(-732/-721) mutant 3 | depositor partial sequence | sequence record 65487 | Insert sequence
AGACAAGGTACAAGACAAGGTACAAGACAAGGTACAAGACAAGGTACAAGACAAGGTACAAGACAAGGTA
CA
