>Addgene plasmid #45386 | TRS6E1b-luc(-732/-721) mutant 3 | addgene partial sequence | sequence record 65488 | LucNrev 5'-CCTTATGCAGTTGCTCTCC-3'
CCTTTCTTTATGTTTTTGGCGTCTTCCATTTTACCAACAGTACCGGAATGCCAAGCTGGGGATCCATTAT
ATACCCTCTAGAGTCGACCTGCAGGCATGCAAGCTTTGTACCTTGTCTTGTACCTTGTCTTGTACCTTGT
CTTGTACCTTGTCTTGTACCTTGTCTTGTACCTTGTCTCTCGAGCTAGCACGCGTAAGAGCTCGGTACCT
CCCGGGTTATGTTAGCTCAGTTACAGTACCATAAGATACATTGATGAGTTTGGACAAACCACAACTAGAA
TGCAGTGAAAAAAATGCTTTATTTGTGAAATTTGTGATGCTATTGCTTTATTTGTAACCATTATAAGCTG
CAATAAACAAGTTAACAACAACAATTGCATTCATTTTATGTTTCAGGTTCAGGGGGAGGTGTGGGAGGTT
TTTTAAAGCAAGTAAAACCTCCACGTACCTTAATATTACTTACTTATCATGGTAGCTTGGGCTGGCGTAA
TAGCGAAGAGGCCCGCACCGATCGCCCTTCCCAACAGTTGCGCAGCCTGAATGGCGAATGGCAAATTGTA
AGCGTTAATATTTTGTTAAAATTCGCGTTAAATTTTTGTTAAATCAGCTCATTTTTTAACCAATAGGCCG
AAATCGGCAAAATCCCTTATAAATCAAAAGAATAGACCGAGATAGGGT
[37 nt withheld, positions 679-715]
AAAGAACGTGGACTCCAACGTCAAAGG
[39 nt withheld, positions 743-781]
