[The description below was written by a language model from this plasmid's Addgene catalogue record.]
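Description:
TRS6E1b-luc(-732/-721) mutant 3 is a mammalian luciferase reporter plasmid built on the promoterless pGL2 Basic backbone, which has been modified by placing an E1b TATA box upstream of the luciferase coding sequence to serve as a minimal promoter. It is propagated in E. coli under ampicillin selection. The record does not state the copy number, and no feature table is provided, so other backbone elements are not documented here.

The insert is a 72 bp synthetic element made of six tandem copies of the -732/-721 segment of the human plasminogen activator inhibitor-1 (PAI-1) promoter, cloned between the XhoI and HindIII sites, both of which are retained. In this variant (also called TRS6 m3), the three bases at positions -723 to -721 of the repeated segment are changed from tgt to aca. Because the E1b TATA box alone is expected to give only low basal transcription, luciferase output depends on whatever activity the multimerised upstream element confers.

The associated publication identified a TGF-beta-responsive element in the human PAI-1 promoter that is directly bound by Smad3 and Smad4/DPC4. This suggests the mutant is meant to be compared with a corresponding wild-type six-copy reporter in transfected mammalian cells, to test whether the -723/-721 bases matter for TGF-beta-induced, Smad-mediated transcriptional activation. The record does not report the effect of this particular mutation on responsiveness.
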