Addgene plasmid #45386: TRS6E1b-luc(-732/-721) mutant 3
Depositing lab: Thomas Gelehrter. Depositing organization: University of Michigan. Publication: Smad4/DPC4 and Smad3 mediate transforming growth factor-beta (TGF-beta) signaling through direct binding to a novel TGF-beta-responsive element in the human plasminogen activator inhibitor-1 promoter. Song CZ, Siok TE, Gelehrter TD. J Biol Chem. 1998 Nov 6;273(45):29287-90. 10.1074/jbc.273.45.29287 PubMed 9792626.
Backbone
  Vector backbone: pGL2 Basic
  Backbone manufacturer: Promega
  Backbone size w/o insert (bp): 5700
  Modifications to backbone: E1bTATA inserted upstream of luciferase
  Vector type: Mammalian Expression, Luciferase
Growth in bacteria
  Bacterial resistance: Ampicillin, 100 μg/mL
  Growth temperature: 37°C
  Growth strain: DH5alpha
  Copy number: Unknown
Gene/Insert
  Gene/Insert name: 6 copies of hPAI-1 promoter -732/-721 mutated at -723/-721 (alt name: TRS6 m3)
  Species: H. sapiens (human)
  Insert size (bp): 72
  Mutation: -723/-721 mutated from tgt to aca
  Tag / fusion protein: luciferase
  Cloning method: Restriction Enzyme; 5′ cloning site Xho I (not destroyed); 3′ cloning site Hind III (not destroyed)
  Sequencing primers: 5′ TGTATCTTATGGTACTGTAACT from Promega; 3′ CTTTATGTTTTTGGCGTCTTCCA from Promega
Terms and licenses: Academic/Nonprofit Terms; Industry Terms: Not Available to Industry
How to cite: TRS6E1b-luc(-732/-721) mutant 3 was a gift from Thomas Gelehrter (Addgene plasmid # 45386 ; http://n2t.net/addgene:45386 ; RRID:Addgene_45386)
